Addgene plasmid #109855: pHH0103_AP2M1_Adap-comp-sub
Purpose: Protein expression and purification of AP2M1_Adap-comp-sub
Depositing lab: Sachdev Sidhu. Depositing organization: University of Toronto. Publication: Large-scale survey and database of high affinity ligands for peptide recognition modules. Teyra J, Kelil A, Jain S, Helmy M, Jajodia R, Hooda Y, Gu J, D'Cruz AA, Nicholson SE, Min J, Sudol M, Kim PM, Bader GD, Sidhu SS. Mol Syst Biol. 2020 Dec;16(12):e9310. doi: 10.15252/msb.20199310. PubMed 33438817.
Backbone
  Vector backbone: pHH0103
  Vector type: Bacterial Expression
Growth in bacteria
  Bacterial resistance: Ampicillin, 100 μg/mL
  Growth temperature: 37°C
  Growth strain: DH5alpha
  Copy number: Low Copy
Gene/Insert
  Gene/Insert name: AP2M1_Adap-comp-sub
  Species: H. sapiens (human)
  Entrez Gene: AP2M1 (a.k.a. AP50, CLAPM1, MRD60, mu2)
  Cloning method: Restriction Enzyme; 5′ cloning site Sfi1 (unknown if destroyed); 3′ cloning site Not1 (unknown if destroyed)
Terms and licenses: Academic/Nonprofit Terms; Industry Terms: Not Available to Industry
How to cite: pHH0103_AP2M1_Adap-comp-sub was a gift from Sachdev Sidhu (Addgene plasmid # 109855 ; http://n2t.net/addgene:109855 ; RRID:Addgene_109855)
