[The description below was written by a language model from this plasmid's Addgene catalogue record and pLannotate feature annotations shown in this document.]
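Description:
pHH0103_AP2M1_Adap-comp-sub is a bacterial expression plasmid built on the pHH0103 backbone for producing and purifying a domain of human AP2M1, the mu2 subunit of the AP-2 clathrin adaptor complex. The insert name refers to the adaptor complex subunit domain. The annotated coding region is a fragment of roughly 830 bp rather than the full-length gene, cloned between SfiI and NotI sites. The annotation tool matched it to the bovine orthologue, but the catalogue lists the species as human. The plasmid is about 7.6 kb and replicates from a ColE1/pBR322-type origin with a bom region. An f1 phage origin sits between two fragments of the rop gene, apparently interrupting it. The repository lists the plasmid as low copy. Selection is by ampicillin through the β-lactamase gene.

Expression is driven by the tac promoter followed by a lac operator. The plasmid also carries lacI under the lacIq promoter, so transcription is repressed until it is induced with IPTG. The reading frame begins with a 6xHis tag and Schistosoma japonicum glutathione S-transferase, followed by the AP2M1 fragment. The product should therefore be an N-terminally His- and GST-tagged fusion that can be purified on nickel or glutathione resins. An fd phage terminator lies just downstream of the insert. Beyond it are fragments of M13 gene III, along with fragments of the tetracycline resistance gene and its promoter. These look like nonfunctional remnants of a phagemid-type ancestor, though the record does not describe the backbone's history. The plasmid belongs to a collection of peptide recognition modules expressed as purified proteins for a large-scale survey of high-affinity peptide ligands.
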