Features (pLannotate 1.2.2; 21 found; start..end, strand, type, name):
      1..29      +  promoter       tac promoter: strong E. coli promoter; hybrid between the trp and lac UV5 promoters
     37..53      +  protein_bind   lac operator: The lac repressor binds to the lac operator to inhibit transcription in E. coli. This inhibition can be relieved by adding lactose or isopropyl-β-D-thiogalactopyranoside (IPTG). lac repressor encoded by lacI
    138..155     +  CDS            6xHis: 6xHis affinity tag
    171..824     +  CDS            GST26_SCHJA: Experimental evidence at protein level: Swiss-Prot protein existence level 1. GST isoenzymes appear to play a central role in the parasite detoxification system. Other functions are also suspected including a role in increasing the solubility of haematin in the parasite gut. From Schistosoma japonicum (Blood fluke).
    906..1733    +  CDS            AP2M1 (fragment): AP2M1_BOVIN - Experimental evidence at protein level: Swiss-Prot protein existence level 1. Component of the adaptor protein complex 2 (AP-2). Adaptor protein complexes function in protein transport via transport vesicles in different membrane traffic pathways. Adaptor protein complexes are vesicle coat components and appear to be involved in cargo selection and vesicle formation. AP-2 is involved in clathrin-dependent endocytosis in which cargo proteins are incorporated into vesicles surrounded by clathrin (clathrin-coated vesicles, CCVs) which are destined for fusion with the early endosome.
   1749..1796    +  terminator     fd terminator (sequence withheld): central terminator from bacteriophage fd (Otsuka and Kunisawa, 1982)
   1801..2013    +  CDS            M13 gene III (fragment) (sequence partly withheld): pIII; III; minor coat protein
   2028..2498    +  CDS            M13 gene III (fragment) (sequence partly withheld): pIII; III; minor coat protein
   2520..2590    +  CDS            TcR (fragment): tetracycline efflux protein; tet; confers resistance to tetracycline
   2832..3212    -  CDS            YPB1_ECOLX: Protein predicted: Swiss-Prot protein existence level 4. From Escherichia coli.
   3229..3380    +  CDS            rop (fragment): Rop protein, which maintains plasmids at low copy number; rop
   3416..3844    -  rep_origin     f1 ori (sequence partly withheld): f1 bacteriophage origin of replication; arrow indicates direction of (+) strand synthesis
   3853..3892    +  CDS            rop (fragment): Rop protein, which maintains plasmids at low copy number; rop
   3994..4134    +  misc_feature   bom: basis of mobility region from pBR322
   4320..4907    -  rep_origin     ori: high-copy-number ColE1/pMB1/pBR322/pUC origin of replication
   5078..5938    -  CDS            AmpR: β-lactamase; bla; confers resistance to ampicillin, carbenicillin, and related antibiotics
   5939..6043    -  promoter       AmpR promoter: bla
   6152..6229    +  promoter       lacIq promoter: lacI (mutant); In the lacIq allele, a single base change in the promoter boosts expression of the lacI gene about 10-fold.
   6230..7312    +  CDS            lacI: lac repressor; lacI; The lac repressor binds to the lac operator to inhibit transcription in E. coli. This inhibition can be relieved by adding lactose or isopropyl-β-D-thiogalactopyranoside (IPTG).
   7325..7346    +  protein_bind   CAP binding site: CAP binding activates transcription in the presence of cAMP. E. coli catabolite activator protein
   7365..7382    +  promoter       tet promoter (fragment): E. coli promoter for tetracycline efflux protein gene
>Addgene plasmid #109855 | pHH0103_AP2M1_Adap-comp-sub | addgene full sequence | sequence record 214875 | Addgene NGS Result
TTGACAATTAATCATCGGCTCGTATAATGTGTGGAATTGTGAGCGGATAACAATTTCACACAGGAAACAG
CCAGTCCGTTTAGGTGTTTTCACGAGCACTTCACCAACAAGGACCATAGATTATGAAAATCGAAGAACAC
CATCACCATCACCATTCCAGCGGTAAGCTTATGTCCCCTATACTAGGTTATTGGAAAATTAAGGGCCTTG
TGCAACCCACTCGACTTCTTTTGGAATATCTTGAAGAAAAATATGAAGAGCATTTGTATGAGCGCGATGA
AGGTGATAAATGGCGAAACAAAAAGTTTGAATTGGGTTTGGAGTTTCCCAATCTTCCTTATTATATTGAT
GGTGATGTTAAATTAACACAGTCTATGGCCATCATACGTTATATAGCTGACAAGCACAACATGTTGGGTG
GTTGTCCAAAAGAGCGTGCAGAGATTTCAATGCTTGAAGGAGCGGTTTTGGATATTAGATACGGTGTTTC
GAGAATTGCATATAGTAAAGACTTTGAAACTCTCAAAGTTGATTTTCTTAGCAAGCTACCTGAAATGCTG
AAAATGTTCGAAGATCGTTTATGTCATAAAACATATTTAAATGGTGATCATGTAACCCATCCTGACTTCA
TGTTGTATGACGCTCTTGATGTTGTTTTATACATGGACCCAATGTGCCTGGATGCGTTCCCAAAATTAGT
TTGTTTTAAAAAACGTATTGAAGCTATCCCACAAATTGATAAGTACTTGAAATCCAGCAAGTATATAGCA
TGGCCTTTGCAGGGCTGGCAAGCCACGTTTGGTGGTGGCGACCATCCTCCAAAATCGGATCTGGAAGTTC
TGTTCCAGGGGCCCCTGTCCAGCGGTCTGGTTCCGCGTGGTTCCGGTACCGCGGCCCAGCCGGCCGGCTG
GCGTCGCGAAGGTATTAAATATCGTCGCAACGAACTGTTTCTGGATGTCCTGGAAAGTGTGAATCTGCTG
ATGTCCCCGCAGGGCCAAGTGCTGAGTGCCCATGTTTCCGGTCGTGTGGTTATGAAATCATACCTGTCGG
GCATGCCGGAATGCAAATTCGGTATGAACGATAAAATTGTGATCGAAAAGCAGGGCAAAGGTACCGCCGA
CGAAACGAGCAAGTCTGGCAAACAGAGTATTGCAATCGATGACTGCACCTTTCACCAATGTGTTCGTCTG
TCAAAATTCGATTCGGAACGCAGTATTTCCTTTATCCCGCCGGACGGCGAATTCGAACTGATGCGTTATC
GCACCACGAAAGATATTATCCTGCCGTTTCGCGTTATTCCGCTGGTGCGTGAAGTTGGTCGCACGAAGCT
GGAAGTCAAAGTCGTGATCAAGAGCAACTTCAAACCGTCTCTGCTGGCGCAGAAAATTGAAGTGCGTATC
CCGACCCCGCTGAATACGAGCGGCGTTCAAGTCATTTGCATGAAGGGTAAAGCGAAGTACAAAGCCAGCG
AAAACGCAATTGTTTGGAAGATCAAACGCATGGCTGGCATGAAAGAAAGCCAGATTTCTGCGGAAATCGA
ACTGCTGCCGACCAACGACAAAAAGAAATGGGCTCGTCCGCCGATTTCAATGAATTTTGAAGTGCCGTTC
GCACCGTCGGGTCTGAAGGTCCGCTATCTGAAAGTGTTTGAACCGAAGCTGAATTACAGCGATCATGACG
TTATCAAATGGGTCCGTTATATTGGCCGCTCTGGTATCTACGAAACCCGTTGTGCGGCCGCATA
[142 nt withheld, positions 1745-1886]
C
[98 nt withheld, positions 1888-1985]
AGTTTGTACTGGTGACGAAACTCAGTGTCTAGCTAGAGTGGC
[149 nt withheld, positions 2028-2176]
T
[41 nt withheld, positions 2178-2218]
T
[62 nt withheld, positions 2220-2281]
A
[35 nt withheld, positions 2283-2317]
CCTCCCTCAATCGGTTGAATGTCGCCCTTTTGTCTTTGGCGCTGGTAAACCATATGAA
[86 nt withheld, positions 2376-2461]
T
[54 nt withheld, positions 2463-2516]
CTAGCGCCGCCCTATACCTTGTCTGCCTCCCCGCGTTGCGTCGCGGTGCATGGAGCCGGGCCACCTCGAC
CTGAATGGAAGCCGGCGGCACCTCGCTAACGGATTCACCACTCCAAGAATTGGAGCCAATCAATTCTTGC
GGAGAACTGTGAATGCGCAAACCAACCCTTGGCAGAACATATCCATCGCGTCCGCCATCTCCAGCAGCCG
CACGCGGCGCATCTCGGGCAGCGTTGGGTCCTGGCCACGGGTGCGCATGATCGTGCTCCTGTCGTTGAGG
ACCCGGCTAGGCTGGCGGGGTTGCCTTACTGGTTAGCAGAATGAATCACCGATACGCGAGCGAACGTGAA
GCGACTGCTGCTGCAAAACGTCTGCGACCTGAGCAACAACATGAATGGTCTTCGGTTTCCGTGTTTCGTA
AAGTCTGGAAACGCGGAAGTCAGCGCCCTGCACCATTATGTTCCGGATCTGCATCGCAGGATGCTGCTGG
CTACCCTGTGGAACACCTACATCTGTATTAACGAAGCGCTGGCATTGACCCTGAGTGATTTTTCTCTGGT
CCCGCCGCATCCATACCGCCAGTTGTTTACCCTCACAACGTTCCAGTAACCGGGCATGTTCATCATCAGT
AACCCGTATCGTGAGCATCCTCTCTCGTTTCATCGGTATCATTACCCCCATGAACAGAAATCCCCCTTAC
ACGGAGGCATCAGTGACCAAACAGGAAAAAACCGCCCTTAACATGGCCCGCTTTATCAGAAGCCAGACAT
TAACGCTTCTGGAGAAACTCAACGAGCTGGACGCGGATGAACAGGCAGACATCTGTGAATCGCTTCACGA
CCACGCTGATGAGCTTTACCGCAGGATCCGCGAAATTGTAAGCGTTAATATTTTGTTAAAATTCGCGTTA
AATTTTTGTTAAATCAGCTCATTTTTTAACCAATAGGCCGAAATCGGCAAAATCCCTTATAAATCAAAAG
AATAGACCGAGATAGGGT
[37 nt withheld, positions 3515-3551]
AAAGAACGTGGACTCCAACGTCAAAGG
[49 nt withheld, positions 3579-3627]
T
[91 nt withheld, positions 3629-3719]
G
[124 nt withheld, positions 3721-3844]
CGCGGATCCTGCCTCGCGCGTTTCGGTGATGACGGTGAAAACCTCTGACACATGCAGCTCCCGGAGACGG
TCACAGCTTGTCTGTAAGCGGATGCCGGGAGCAGACAAGCCCGTCAGGGCGCGTCAGCGGGTGTTGGCGG
GTGTCGGGGCGCAGCCATGACCCAGTCACGTAGCGATAGCGGAGTGTATACTGGCTTAACTATGCGGCAT
CAGAGCAGATTGTACTGAGAGTGCACCATATGCGGTGTGAAATACCGCACAGATGCGTAAGGAGAAAATA
CCGCATCAGGCGCTCTTCCGCTTCCTCGCTCACTGACTCGCTGCGCTCGGTCGTTCGGCTGCGGCGAGCG
GTATCAGCTCACTCAAAGGCGGTAATACGGTTATCCACAGAATCAGGGGATAACGCAGGAAAGAACATGT
GAGCAAAAGGCCAGCAAAAGGCCAGGAACCGTAAAAAGGCCGCGTTGCTGGCGTTTTTCCATAGGCTCCG
CCCCCCTGACGAGCATCACAAAAATCGACGCTCAAGTCAGAGGTGGCGAAACCCGACAGGACTATAAAGA
TACCAGGGTTTCCCCCTGGAAGCTCCCTCGTGCGCTCTCCTGTTCCGACCCTGCCGCTTACCGGATACCT
GTCCGCCTTTCTCCCTTCGGGAAGCGTGGCGCTTTCTCATAGCTCACGCTGTAGGTATCTCAGTTCGGTG
TAGGTCGTTCGCTCCAAGCTGGGCTGTGTGCACGAACCCCCCGTTCAGCCCGACCGCTGCGCCTTATCCG
GTAACTATCGTCTTGAGTCCAACCCGGTAAGACACGACTTATCGCCACTGGCAGCAGCCACTGGTAACAG
GATTAGCAGAGCGAGGTATGTAGGCGGTGCTACAGAGTTCTTGAAGTGGTGGCCTAACTACGGCTACACT
AGAAGGACAGTATTTGGTATCTGCGCTCTGCTGAAGCCAGTTACCTTCGGAAAAAGAGTTGGTAGCTCTT
GATCCGGCAAACAAACCACCGCTGGTAGCGGTGGTTTTTTTGTTTGCAAGCAGCAGATTACGCGCAGAAA
AAAAGGATCTCAAGAAGATCCTTTGATCTTTTCTACGGGGTCTGACGCTCAGTGGAACGAAAACTCACGT
TAAGGGATTTTGGTCATGAGATTATCAAAAAGGATCTTCACCTAGATCCTTTTAAATTAAAAATGAAGTT
TTAAATCAATCTAAAGTATATATGAGTAAACTTGGTCTGACAGTTACCAATGCTTAATCAGTGAGGCACC
TATCTCAGCGATCTGTCTATTTCGTTCATCCATAGTTGCCTGACTCCCCGTCGTGTAGATAACTACGATA
CGGGAGGGCTTACCATCTGGCCCCAGTGCTGCAATGATACCGCGAGACCCACGCTCACCGGCTCCAGATT
TATCAGCAATAAACCAGCCAGCCGGAAGGGCCGAGCGCAGAAGTGGTCCTGCAACTTTATCCGCCTCCAT
CCAGTCTATTAATTGTTGCCGGGAAGCTAGAGTAAGTAGTTCGCCAGTTAATAGTTTGCGCAACGTTGTT
GCCATTGCTGCAGGCATCGTGGTGTCACGCTCGTCGTTTGGTATGGCTTCATTCAGCTCCGGTTCCCAAC
GATCAAGGCGAGTTACATGATCCCCCATGTTGTGCAAAAAAGCGGTTAGCTCCTTCGGTCCTCCGATCGT
TGTCAGAAGTAAGTTGGCCGCAGTGTTATCACTCATGGTTATGGCAGCACTGCATAATTCTCTTACTGTC
ATGCCATCCGTAAGATGCTTTTCTGTGACTGGTGAGTACTCAACCAAGTCATTCTGAGAATAGTGTATGC
GGCGACCGAGTTGCTCTTGCCCGGCGTCAACACGGGATAATACCGCGCCACATAGCAGAACTTTAAAAGT
GCTCATCATTGGAAAACGTTCTTCGGGGCGAAAACTCTCAAGGATCTTACCGCTGTTGAGATCCAGTTCG
ATGTAACCCACTCGTGCACCCAACTGATCTTCAGCATCTTTTACTTTCACCAGCGTTTCTGGGTGAGCAA
AAACAGGAAGGCAAAATGCCGCAAAAAAGGGAATAAGGGCGACACGGAAATGTTGAATACTCATACTCTT
CCTTTTTCAATATTATTGAAGCATTTATCAGGGTTATTGTCTCATGAGCGGATACATATTTGAATGTATT
TAGAAAAATAAACAAATAGGGGTTCCGCGCACATTTCCCCGAAAAGTGCCACCTGACGTCTAAGAAACCA
TTATTATCATGACATTAACCTATAAAAATAGGCGTATCACGAGGCCCTTTCGTCTTCAAGAATTCCCGAC
ACCATCGAATGGTGCAAAACCTTTCGCGGTATGGCATGATAGCGCCCGGAAGAGAGTCAATTCAGGGTGG
TGAATGTGAAACCAGTAACGTTATACGATGTCGCAGAGTATGCCGGTGTCTCTTATCAGACCGTTTCCCG
CGTGGTGAACCAGGCCAGCCACGTTTCTGCGAAAACGCGGGAAAAAGTGGAAGCGGCGATGGCGGAGCTG
AATTACATTCCCAACCGCGTGGCACAACAACTGGCGGGCAAACAGTCGTTGCTGATTGGCGTTGCCACCT
CCAGTCTGGCCCTGCACGCGCCGTCGCAAATTGTCGCGGCGATTAAATCTCGCGCCGATCAACTGGGTGC
CAGCGTGGTGGTGTCGATGGTAGAACGAAGCGGCGTCGAAGCCTGTAAAGCGGCGGTGCACAATCTTCTC
GCGCAACGCGTCAGTGGGCTGATCATTAACTATCCGCTGGATGACCAGGATGCCATTGCTGTGGAAGCTG
CCTGCACTAATGTTCCGGCGTTATTTCTTGATGTCTCTGACCAGACACCCATCAACAGTATTATTTTCTC
CCATGAAGACGGTACGCGACTGGGCGTGGAGCATCTGGTCGCATTGGGTCACCAGCAAATCGCGCTGTTA
GCGGGCCCATTAAGTTCTGTCTCGGCGCGTCTGCGTCTGGCTGGCTGGCATAAATATCTCACTCGCAATC
AAATTCAGCCGATAGCGGAACGGGAAGGCGACTGGAGTGCCATGTCCGGTTTTCAACAAACCATGCAAAT
GCTGAATGAGGGCATCGTTCCCACTGCGATGCTGGTTGCCAACGATCAGATGGCGCTGGGCGCAATGCGC
GCCATTACCGAGTCCGGGCTGCGCGTTGGTGCGGATATCTCGGTAGTGGGATACGACGATACCGAAGACA
GCTCATGTTATATCCCGCCGTTAACCACCATCAAACAGGATTTTCGCCTGCTGGGGCAAACCAGCGTGGA
CCGCTTGCTGCAACTCTCTCAGGGCCAGGCGGTGAAGGGCAATCAGCTGTTGCCCGTCTCACTGGTGAAA
AGAAAAACCACCCTGGCGCCCAATACGCAAACCGCCTCTCCCCGCGCGTTGGCCGATTCATTAATGCAGC
TGGCACGACAGGTTTCCCGACTGGAAAGCGGGCAGTGAGCGCAACGCAATTAATGTAAGTTAGCTCACTC
ATTAGGCACAATTCTCATGTTTGACAGCTTATCATCGACTGCACGGTGCACCAATGCTTCTGGCGTCAGG
CAGCCATCGGAAGCTGTGGTATGGCTGTGCAGGTCGTAAATCACTGCATAATTCGTGTCGCTCAAGGCGC
ACTCCCGTTCTGGATAATGTTTTTTGCGCCGACATCATAACGGTTCTGGCAAATATTCTGAAATGAGCTG
