>Addgene plasmid #109855 | pHH0103_AP2M1_Adap-comp-sub | depositor partial sequence | sequence record 206807 | pHH0103_AP2M1_Adap-comp-sub sequence 849 bps
GGCCCAGCCGGCCGGCTGGCGTCGCGAAGGTATTAAATATCGTCGCAACGAACTGTTTCTGGATGTCCTG
GAAAGTGTGAATCTGCTGATGTCCCCGCAGGGCCAAGTGCTGAGTGCCCATGTTTCCGGTCGTGTGGTTA
TGAAATCATACCTGTCGGGCATGCCGGAATGCAAATTCGGTATGAACGATAAAATTGTGATCGAAAAGCA
GGGCAAAGGTACCGCCGACGAAACGAGCAAGTCTGGCAAACAGAGTATTGCAATCGATGACTGCACCTTT
CACCAATGTGTTCGTCTGTCAAAATTCGATTCGGAACGCAGTATTTCCTTTATCCCGCCGGACGGCGAAT
TCGAACTGATGCGTTATCGCACCACGAAAGATATTATCCTGCCGTTTCGCGTTATTCCGCTGGTGCGTGA
AGTTGGTCGCACGAAGCTGGAAGTCAAAGTCGTGATCAAGAGCAACTTCAAACCGTCTCTGCTGGCGCAG
AAAATTGAAGTGCGTATCCCGACCCCGCTGAATACGAGCGGCGTTCAAGTCATTTGCATGAAGGGTAAAG
CGAAGTACAAAGCCAGCGAAAACGCAATTGTTTGGAAGATCAAACGCATGGCTGGCATGAAAGAAAGCCA
GATTTCTGCGGAAATCGAACTGCTGCCGACCAACGACAAAAAGAAATGGGCTCGTCCGCCGATTTCAATG
AATTTTGAAGTGCCGTTCGCACCGTCGGGTCTGAAGGTCCGCTATCTGAAAGTGTTTGAACCGAAGCTGA
ATTACAGCGATCATGACGTTATCAAATGGGTCCGTTATATTGGCCGCTCTGGTATCTACGAAACCCGTTG
TGCGGCCGC
